Addgene plasmid #221559: POC1423
Purpose: (Empty Backbone) Plasmid designed to assay the site-selective methylation protection approach using the non-switchable methylases
Depositing lab: Christopher A. O'Callaghan. Depositing organization: University of Oxford. Publication: UniClo: scarless hierarchical DNA assembly without sequence constraint. Flores-Fernandez CN, Lin D, Robins K, O'Callaghan CA. Nucleic Acids Res. 2025 Jun 20;53(12):gkaf548. doi: 10.1093/nar/gkaf548. PubMed 40548934.
Backbone
  Vector backbone: pICH47732
  Backbone manufacturer: Self-made
  Backbone size (bp): 4968
  Vector type: Synthetic Biology
Growth in bacteria
  Bacterial resistance: Ampicillin, 100 μg/mL
  Growth temperature: 37°C
  Growth strain: DH5alpha
  Copy number: High Copy
Gene/Insert
  Cloning method: Restriction Enzyme
Terms and licenses: Academic/Nonprofit Terms; Industry Terms: Not Available to Industry
Depositor comments: The DH10B strain should be used for expression of this plasmid.
How to cite: POC1423 was a gift from Christopher A. O'Callaghan (Addgene plasmid # 221559 ; http://n2t.net/addgene:221559 ; RRID:Addgene_221559)
