[The description below was written by a language model from this plasmid's Addgene catalogue record and pLannotate feature annotations shown in this document.]
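Description:
POC1423 is an empty-backbone synthetic biology plasmid built on pICH47732, a vector carrying T-DNA borders, and is maintained in E. coli. The catalogue lists the backbone at 4,968 bp, and the sequenced record is 4,963 nt. The plasmid carries two replication systems. One is a high-copy ColE1/pUC-type origin, consistent with the high copy number recorded. The other is the broad-host-range incP oriV together with trfA, which encodes the initiator protein that acts at oriV and also contributes to copy number control. Selection is by ampicillin, through the β-lactamase gene and its native bla promoter. Short remnants of lacI, tetR and the pBR322 bom region are also annotated and appear to be non-functional leftovers of the backbone's construction.

The nopaline-type left and right T-DNA border repeats flank a lac cassette. It comprises a CAP binding site, the lac promoter and operator, a pUC18/19-type multiple cloning site and a lacZα fragment. In the parental vector family this arrangement serves as a blue/white screening cloning site. No gene insert is recorded, and the feature table annotates no methylase gene or specific test sites.

According to the record, the plasmid is a substrate for assaying site-selective methylation protection with non-switchable methylases. This is part of a scarless hierarchical DNA assembly method in which methylation is presumably used to shield chosen restriction sites from cleavage. The record does not state which recognition sites or enzymes are tested. The methylases would presumably be supplied from elsewhere, and the depositor recommends DH10B as the host for use.
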