Features (pLannotate 1.2.2; 15 found; start..end, strand, type, name):
     42..84      +  CDS            lacI (fragment): lac repressor; lacI; The lac repressor binds to the lac operator to inhibit transcription in E. coli. This inhibition can be relieved by adding lactose or isopropyl-β-D-thiogalactopyranoside (IPTG).
     97..118     +  protein_bind   CAP binding site: CAP binding activates transcription in the presence of cAMP. E. coli catabolite activator protein
    133..163     +  promoter       lac promoter: promoter for the E. coli lac operon
    171..187     +  protein_bind   lac operator: The lac repressor binds to the lac operator to inhibit transcription in E. coli. This inhibition can be relieved by adding lactose or isopropyl-β-D-thiogalactopyranoside (IPTG). lac repressor encoded by lacI
    224..280     -  misc_feature   MCS: pUC18/19 multiple cloning site
    277..434     +  CDS            lacZα (fragment): LacZα fragment of β-galactosidase; lacZ fragment
    440..539     -  misc_feature   bom (fragment): basis of mobility region from pBR322
    669..693     +  misc_feature   RB T-DNA repeat: right border repeat from nopaline C58 T-DNA
    805..825     -  CDS            TetR (fragment): tetracycline resistance regulatory protein; tetR
    852..1997    -  CDS            trfA: TRFA_ECOLX - Experimental evidence at protein level: Swiss-Prot protein existence level 1. Also involved in plasmid copy number control, promoting intermolecular coupling of protein bound iterons at oriV, which inhibits replication initiation. From Escherichia coli.
   2333..2921    -  rep_origin     ori: high-copy-number ColE1/pMB1/pBR322/pUC origin of replication
   3092..3952    -  CDS            AmpR: β-lactamase; bla; confers resistance to ampicillin, carbenicillin, and related antibiotics
   3953..4057    -  promoter       AmpR promoter: bla
   4144..4775    -  rep_origin     oriV: incP origin of replication
   4867..4891    +  misc_feature   LB T-DNA repeat: left border repeat from nopaline C58 T-DNA
>Addgene plasmid #221559 | POC1423 | addgene full sequence | sequence record 465766 | Addgene NGS Result
CACTCTGTGGTGCAGTACCTCTCACGACTTGGTCTCATGCCGCAGCTGGCACGACAGGTTTCCCGACTGG
AAAGCGGGCAGTGAGCGCAACGCAATTAATGTGAGTTAGCTCACTCATTAGGCACCCCAGGCTTTACACT
TTATGCTTCCGGCTCGTATGTTGTGTGGAATTGTGAGCGGATAACAATTTCACACAGGAAACAGCTATGA
CCATGATTACGCCAAGCTTGCATGCCTGCAGGTCGACTCTAGAGGATCCCCGGGTACCGAGCTCGAATTC
ACTGGCCGTCGTTTTACAACGTCGTGACTGGGAAAACCCTGGCGTTACCCAACTTAATCGCCTTGCAGCA
CATCCCCCTTTCGCCAGCTGGCGTAATAGCGAAGAGGCCCGCACCGATCGCCCTTCCCAACAGTTGCGCA
GCCTGAATGGCGAATGGCGCCTGATGCGGTATTTTCTCCTTACGCATCTGTGCGGTATTTCACACCGCAT
ATGGTGCACTCTCAGTACAATCTGCTCTGATGCCGCATAGTTAAGCCAGCCCCGACACCCGCCAACACCC
GCTGACGCGCCCTGACGGGCTTGTCTGCTCCCGGCATCCGCTTACAGACAAGCTGTGACTTGTCTTCTGA
GACCTGAAGAGCACGAAGTGGTTTAAACTATCAGTGTTTGACAGGATATATTGGCGGGTAAACCTAAGAG
AAAAGAGCGTTTATTAGAATAATCGGATATTTAAAAGGGCGTGAAAAGGTTTATCCGTTCGTCCATTTGT
ATGTGCATGCCAACCACAGGGTTCCCCAGATCAGGCGCTGGCTGCTGAACCCCCAGCCGGAACTGACCCC
ACAAGGCCCTAGCGTTTGCAATGCACCAGGTCATCATTGACCCAGGCGTGTTCCACCAGGCCGCTGCCTC
GCAACTCTTCGCAGGCTTCGCCGACCTGCTCGCGCCACTTCTTCACGCGGGTGGAATCCGATCCGCACAT
GAGGCGGAAGGTTTCCAGCTTGAGCGGGTACGGCTCCCGGTGCGAGCTGAAATAGTCGAACATCCGTCGG
GCCGTCGGCGACAGCTTGCGGTACTTCTCCCATATGAATTTCGTGTAGTGGTCGCCAGCAAACAGCACGA
CGATTTCCTCGTCGATCAGGACCTGGCAACGGGACGTTTTCTTGCCACGGTCCAGGACGCGGAAGCGGTG
CAGCAGCGACACCGATTCCAGGTGCCCAACGCGGTCGGACGTGAAGCCCATCGCCGTCGCCTGTAGGCGC
GACAGGCATTCCTCGGCCTTCGTGTAATACCGGCCATTGATCGACCAGCCCAGGTCCTGGCAAAGCTCGT
AGAACGTGAAGGTGATCGGCTCGCCGATAGGGGTGCGCTTCGCGTACTCCAACACCTGCTGCCACACCAG
TTCGTCATCGTCGGCCCGCAGCTCGACGCCGGTGTAGGTGATCTTCACGTCCTTGTTGACGTGGAAAATG
ACCTTGTTTTGCAGCGCCTCGCGCGGGATTTTCTTGTTGCGCGTGGTGAACAGGGCAGAGCGGGCCGTGT
CGTTTGGCATCGCTCGCATCGTGTCCGGCCACGGCGCAATATCGAACAAGGAAAGCTGCATTTCCTTGAT
CTGCTGCTTCGTGTGTTTCAGCAACGCGGCCTGCTTGGCCTCGCTGACCTGTTTTGCCAGGTCCTCGCCG
GCGGTTTTTCGCTTCTTGGTCGTCATAGTTCCTCGCGTGTCGATGGTCATCGACTTCGCCAAACCTGCCG
CCTCCTGTTCAAGACGACGCGAACGCTCCACGGCGGCCGATGGCGCGGGCAGGGCAGGGGGAGCCAGTTG
CACGCTGTCGCGCTCGATCTTGGCCGTAGCTTGCTGGACCATCGAGCCGACGGACTGGAAGGTTTCGCGG
GGCGCACGCATGACGGTGCGGCTTGCGATGGTTTCGGCATCCTCGGCGGAAAACCCCGCGTCGATCAGTT
CTTGCCTGTATGCCTTCCGGTCAAACGTCCGATTCATTCACCCTCCTTGCGGGATTGCCCCGACTCACGC
CGGGGCAATGTGCCCTTATTCCTGATTTGACCCGCCTGGTGCCTTGGTGTCCAGATAATCCACCTTATCG
GCAATGAAGTCGGTCCCGTAGACCGTCTGGCCGTCCTTCTCGTACTTGGTATTCCGAATCTTGCCCTGCA
CGAATACCAGCGACCCCTTGCCCAAATACTTGCCGTGGGCCTCGGCCTGAGAGCCAAAACACTTGATGCG
GAAGAAGTCGGTGCGCTCCTGCTTGTCGCCGGCATCGTTGCGCCACATCTAGGATCTGCCAGGAACCGTA
AAAAGGCCGCGTTGCTGGCGTTTTTCCATAGGCTCCGCCCCCCTGACGAGCATCACAAAAATCGACGCTC
AAGTCAGAGGTGGCGAAACCCGACAGGACTATAAAGATACCAGGCGTTTCCCCCTGGAAGCTCCCTCGTG
CGCTCTCCTGTTCCGACCCTGCCGCTTACCGGATACCTGTCCGCCTTTCTCCCTTCGGGAAGCGTGGCGC
TTTCTCATAGCTCACGCTGTAGGTATCTCAGTTCGGTGTAGGTCGTTCGCTCCAAGCTGGGCTGTGTGCA
CGAACCCCCCGTTCAGCCCGACCGCTGCGCCTTATCCGGTAACTATCGTCTTGAGTCCAACCCGGTAAGA
CACGACTTATCGCCACTGGCAGCAGCCACTGGTAACAGGATTAGCAGAGCGAGGTATGTAGGCGGTGCTA
CAGAGTTCTTGAAGTGGTGGCCTAACTACGGCTACACTAGAAGAACAGTATTTGGTATCTGCGCTCTGCT
GAAGCCAGTTACCTTCGGAAAAAGAGTTGGTAGCTCTTGATCCGGCAAACAAACCACCGCTGGTAGCGGT
GGTTTTTTTGTTTGCAAGCAGCAGATTACGCGCAGAAAAAAAGGATCTCAAGAAGATCCTTTGATCTTTT
CTACGGGGTCTGACGCTCAGTGGAACGAAAACTCACGTTAAGGGATTTTGGTCATGAGATTATCAAAAAG
GATCTTCACCTAGATCCTTTTAAATTAAAAATGAAGTTTTAAATCAATCTAAAGTATATATGAGTAAACT
TGGTCTGACAGTTACCAATGCTTAATCAGTGAGGCACCTATCTCAGCGATCTGTCTATTTCGTTCATCCA
TAGTTGCCTGACTCCCCGTCGTGTAGATAACTACGATACGGGAGGGCTTACCATCTGGCCCCAGTGCTGC
AATGATACCGCGAGAACCACGCTCACCGGCTCCAGATTTATCAGCAATAAACCAGCCAGCCGGAAGGGCC
GAGCGCAGAAGTGGTCCTGCAACTTTATCCGCCTCCATCCAGTCTATTAATTGTTGCCGGGAAGCTAGAG
TAAGTAGTTCGCCAGTTAATAGTTTGCGCAACGTTGTTGCCATTGCTACAGGCATCGTGGTGTCACGCTC
GTCGTTTGGTATGGCTTCATTCAGCTCCGGTTCCCAACGATCAAGGCGAGTTACATGATCCCCCATGTTG
TGCAAAAAAGCGGTTAGCTCCTTCGGTCCTCCGATCGTTGTCAGAAGTAAGTTGGCCGCAGTGTTATCAC
TCATGGTTATGGCAGCACTGCATAATTCTCTTACTGTCATGCCATCCGTAAGATGCTTTTCTGTGACTGG
TGAGTACTCAACCAAGTCATTCTGAGAATAGTGTATGCGGCGACCGAGTTGCTCTTGCCCGGCGTCAATA
CGGGATAATACCGCGCCACATAGCAGAACTTTAAAAGTGCTCATCATTGGAAAACGTTCTTCGGGGCGAA
AACTCTCAAGGATCTTACCGCTGTTGAGATCCAGTTCGATGTAACCCACTCGTGCACCCAACTGATCTTC
AGCATCTTTTACTTTCACCAGCGTTTCTGGGTGAGCAAAAACAGGAAGGCAAAATGCCGCAAAAAAGGGA
ATAAGGGCGACACGGAAATGTTGAATACTCATACTCTTCCTTTTTCAATATTATTGAAGCATTTATCAAG
GTTATTGTCTCATGAGCGGATACATATTTGAATGTATTTAGAAAAATAAACAAATAGGGGTTCCGCGCAC
GAATTGGCCAGCGCTGCCATTTTTGGGGTGAGGCCGTTCGCGGCCGAGGGGCGCAGCCCCTGGGGGGATG
GGAGGCCCGCGTTAGCGGGCCGGGAGGGTTCGAGAAGGGGGGGCACCCCCCTTCGGCGTGCGCGGTCACG
CGCACAGGGCGCAGCCCTGGTTAAAAACAAGGTTTATAAATATTGGTTTAAAAGCAGGTTAAAAGACAGG
TTAGCGGTGGCCGAAAAACGGGCGGAAACCCTTGCAAATGCTGGATTTTCTGCCTGTGGACAGCCCCTCA
AATGTCAATAGGTGCGCCCCTCATCTGTCAGCACTCTGCCCCTCAAGTGTCAAGGATCGCGCCCCTCATC
TGTCAGTAGTCGCGCCCCTCAAGTGTCAATACCGCAGGGCACTTATCCCCAGGCTTGTCCACATCATCTG
TGGGAAACTCGCGTAAAATCAGGCGTTTTCGCCGATTTGCGAGGCTGGCCAGCTCCACGTCGCCGGCCGA
AATCGAGCCTGCCCCTCATCTGTCAACGCCGCGCCGGGTGAGTCGGCCCCTCAAGTGTCAACGTCCGCCC
CTCATCTGTCAGTGAGGGCCAAGTTTTCCGCGAGGTATCCACAACGCCGGCGGCCGCGGTGTCTCGCACA
CGGCTTCGACGGCGTTTCTGGCGCGTTTGCAGGGCCATAGACGGCCGCCAGCCCAGCGGCGAGGGCAACC
AGCCCGGTGAGCGTCGCAAAGGAGATCCTGATCTGACTGATGGGCTGCCTGTATCGAGTGGTGATTTTGT
GCCGAGCTGCCGGTCGGGGAGCTGTTGGCTGGCTGGTGGCAGGATATATTGTGGTGTAAACAAATTGACG
CTTAGACAACTTAATAACACATTGCGGACGTTTTTAATGTACTGGGGTGGATGCAGTGGGCCC
